Addgene plasmid #89321: pCMV-Tag/WT M1
Purpose: expression of M1 C448Y spastin in mammalian cells
Depositing lab: Peter Baas. Depositing organization: Drexel University. Publication: Pathogenic mutation of spastin has gain-of-function effects on microtubule dynamics. Solowska JM, D'Rozario M, Jean DC, Davidson MW, Marenda DR, Baas PW. J Neurosci. 2014 Jan 29;34(5):1856-67. doi: 10.1523/JNEUROSCI.3309-13.2014. PubMed 24478365.
Backbone
  Vector backbone: pCMV-Tag
  Backbone manufacturer: Stratagene
  Backbone size w/o insert (bp): 4300
  Vector type: Mammalian Expression
  Selectable markers: Neomycin (select with G418)
Growth in bacteria
  Bacterial resistance: Kanamycin, 50 μg/mL
  Growth temperature: 37°C
  Growth strain: DH5alpha
  Copy number: Unknown
Gene/Insert
  Gene/Insert name: spastin (alt names: SPAST; NM 014946)
  Species: H. sapiens (human)
  Insert size (bp): 1929
  Mutation: 1-194 bp of 5'UTR deleted
  Entrez Gene: SPAST (a.k.a. ADPSP, FSP2, SPG4)
  Promoter: CMV
  Cloning method: Restriction Enzyme; 5′ cloning site EcoICR I/EcoRV (destroyed during cloning); 3′ cloning site BamH I/Bgl II (destroyed during cloning)
  Sequencing primers: 5′ T3; 3′ T7
Terms and licenses: Academic/Nonprofit Terms; Industry Terms: Not Available to Industry
Depositor comments: Cloning of spastin cDNA into pCMV-Tag EcoICR I and BamH I sites removed myc tag. To detect spastin use anti-spastin antibody.The endogenous M1 Kozak sequence was replaced with an optimal Kozak sequence to prevent leaky translation of M87 spastin.
How to cite: pCMV-Tag/WT M1 was a gift from Peter Baas (Addgene plasmid # 89321 ; http://n2t.net/addgene:89321 ; RRID:Addgene_89321)
