[The description below was written by a language model from this plasmid's Addgene catalogue record and pLannotate feature annotations shown in this document.]
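Description:
pCMV-Tag/WT M1 is a mammalian expression plasmid built on the Stratagene pCMV-Tag backbone and carrying human spastin (SPAST) cDNA. It drives production of the full-length M1 isoform, the product of the first of the gene's two alternative translation start sites. The record is internally inconsistent about the allele. The plasmid name indicates wild-type M1, whereas the stated purpose refers to M1 C448Y spastin, and the only listed mutation is deletion of the first 194 bp of the 5′UTR. The identity at residue 448 should therefore be checked against the sequence rather than assumed.

The insert lies downstream of the CMV immediate early enhancer and promoter and is followed by an SV40 polyadenylation signal, with the annotated SPAST coding sequence flanked by T3 and T7 promoter sites that serve for sequencing. According to the depositor, the endogenous M1 Kozak context was replaced with an optimal one so that ribosomes do not scan past it and leakily initiate the shorter M87 isoform. Cloning into the backbone also removed the vector's myc tag, so the protein is untagged and must be detected with an anti-spastin antibody.

A single NeoR/KanR gene, preceded by both a bacterial bla promoter and the SV40 early promoter and terminated by an HSV TK poly(A) signal, provides kanamycin selection in E. coli and G418 selection in mammalian cells. A high-copy ColE1/pUC-type origin supports bacterial propagation, and an f1 origin is also present. The associated work concerns how pathogenic spastin mutation affects microtubule dynamics, and the plasmid suits isoform-specific spastin expression in cultured cells.
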