Features (pLannotate 1.2.2; 19 found; start..end, strand, type, name):
      1..304     +  enhancer       CMV enhancer: human cytomegalovirus immediate early enhancer
    305..508     +  promoter       CMV promoter: human cytomegalovirus (CMV) immediate early promoter
    554..572     +  promoter       T3 promoter: promoter for bacteriophage T3 RNA polymerase
    615..2462    +  CDS            SPAST: SPAST_HUMAN - Also known as ADPSP, FSP2, KIAA1083 From Homo sapiens (Human).
   2518..2588    +  misc_feature   MCS (fragment): pBluescript multiple cloning site
   2628..2646    -  promoter       T7 promoter: promoter for bacteriophage T7 RNA polymerase
   2656..2695    +  CDS            lacZα (fragment): LacZα fragment of β-galactosidase; lacZ fragment
   2705..2760    +  intron         small t intron (fragment): SV40 (simian virus 40) small t antigen intron
   2760..2897    +  CDS            large T antigen (fragment): large T antigen from SV40 (simian virus 40)
   2920..3041    +  polyA_signal   SV40 poly(A) signal: SV40 polyadenylation signal
   3075..3503    -  rep_origin     f1 ori (sequence partly withheld): f1 bacteriophage origin of replication; arrow indicates direction of (+) strand synthesis
   3530..3632    +  promoter       AmpR promoter: bla
   3636..3993    +  promoter       SV40 promoter: SV40 enhancer and early promoter
   4028..4822    +  CDS            NeoR/KanR: aminoglycoside phosphotransferase from Tn5; aph(3')-II (or nptII); confers resistance to neomycin, kanamycin, and G418 (Geneticin®)
   4843..4995    +  CDS            ble (fragment): BLE_KLEPN - Experimental evidence at protein level: Swiss-Prot protein existence level 1. Binding protein with a strong affinity to the bleomycin family of antibiotics. Binds to CL990; an antimitotic-antibiotic compound. From Klebsiella pneumoniae.
   5054..5101    +  polyA_signal   HSV TK poly(A) signal: herpes simplex virus thymidine kinase polyadenylation signal (Cole and Stacy, 1985)
   5192..5208    -  polyA_signal   bGH poly(A) signal (fragment): bovine growth hormone polyadenylation signal
   5430..6018    +  rep_origin     ori: high-copy-number ColE1/pMB1/pBR322/pUC origin of replication
   6133..6192    +  enhancer       CMV enhancer (fragment): human cytomegalovirus immediate early enhancer
>Addgene plasmid #89321 | pCMV-Tag/WT M1 | addgene full sequence | sequence record 176897 | Addgene Assembled Sequence
CGTTACATAACTTACGGTAAATGGCCCGCCTGGCTGACCGCCCAACGACCCCCGCCCATTGACGTCAATA
ATGACGTATGTTCCCATAGTAACGCCAATAGGGACTTTCCATTGACGTCAATGGGTGGAGTATTTACGGT
AAACTGCCCACTTGGCAGTACATCAAGTGTATCATATGCCAAGTACGCCCCCTATTGACGTCAATGACGG
TAAATGGCCCGCCTGGCATTATGCCCAGTACATGACCTTATGGGACTTTCCTACTTGGCAGTACATCTAC
GTATTAGTCATCGCTATTACCATGGTGATGCGGTTTTGGCAGTACATCAATGGGCGTGGATAGCGGTTTG
ACTCACGGGGATTTCCAAGTCTCCACCCCATTGACGTCAATGGGAGTTTGTTTTGGCACCAAAATCAACG
GGACTTTCCAAAATGTCGTAACAACTCCGCCCCATTGACGCAAATGGGCGGTAGGCGTGTACGGTGGGAG
GTCTATATAAGCAGAGCTGGTTTAGTGAACCGTCAGATCCGCTAGCGATTACGCCAAGCTCGAAATTAAC
CCTCACTAAAGGGAACAAAAGCTGGAGTCGCGGCGGCGGCAGTGAGAGGCCACCATGAATTCTCCGGGTG
GACGAGGGAAGAAGAAAGGCTCCGGCGGCGCCAGCAACCCGGTGCCTCCCAGGCCTCCGCCCCCTTGCCT
GGCCCCCGCCCCTCCCGCCGCCGGGCCGGCCCCTCCGCCCGAGTCGCCGCATAAGCGGAACCTGTACTAT
TTCTCCTACCCGCTGTTTGTAGGCTTCGCGCTGCTGCGTTTGGTCGCCTTCCACCTGGGGCTCCTCTTCG
TGTGGCTCTGCCAGCGCTTCTCCCGCGCCCTCATGGCAGCCAAGAGGAGCTCCGGGGCCGCGCCAGCACC
TGCCTCGGCCTCGGCCCCGGCGCCGGTGCCGGGCGGCGAGGCCGAGCGCGTCCGAGTCTTCCACAAACAG
GCCTTCGAGTACATCTCCATTGCCCTGCGCATCGATGAGGATGAGAAAGCAGGACAGAAGGAGCAAGCTG
TGGAATGGTATAAGAAAGGTATTGAAGAACTGGAAAAAGGAATAGCTGTTATAGTTACAGGACAAGGTGA
ACAGTGTGAAAGAGCTAGACGCCTTCAAGCTAAAATGATGACTAATTTGGTTATGGCCAAGGACCGCTTA
CAACTTCTAGAGAAGATGCAACCAGTTTTGCCATTTTCCAAGTCACAAACGGACGTCTATAATGACAGTA
CTAACTTGGCATGCCGCAATGGACATCTCCAGTCAGAAAGTGGAGCTGTTCCAAAAAGAAAAGACCCCTT
AACACACACTAGTAATTCACTGCCTCGTTCAAAAACAGTTATGAAAACTGGATCTGCAGGCCTTTCAGGC
CACCATAGAGCACCTAGTTACAGTGGTTTATCCATGGTTTCTGGAGTGAAACAGGGATCTGGTCCTGCTC
CTACCACTCATAAGGGTACTCCGAAAACAAATAGGACAAATAAACCTTCTACCCCTACAACTGCTACTCG
TAAGAAAAAAGACTTGAAGAATTTTAGGAATGTGGACAGCAACCTTGCTAACCTTATAATGAATGAAATT
GTGGACAATGGAACAGCTGTTAAATTTGATGATATAGCTGGTCAAGACTTGGCAAAACAAGCATTGCAAG
AAATTGTTATTCTTCCTTCTCTGAGGCCTGAGTTGTTCACAGGGCTTAGAGCTCCTGCCAGAGGGCTGTT
ACTCTTTGGTCCACCTGGGAATGGGAAGACAATGCTGGCTAAAGCAGTAGCTGCAGAATCGAATGCAACC
TTCTTTAATATAAGTGCTGCAAGTTTAACTTCAAAATACGTGGGAGAAGGAGAGAAATTGGTGAGGGCTC
TTTTTGCTGTGGCTCGAGAACTTCAACCTTCTATAATTTTTATAGATGAAGTTGATAGCCTTTTGTGTGA
AAGAAGAGAAGGGGAGCACGATGCTAGTAGACGCCTAAAAACTGAATTTCTAATAGAATTTGATGGTGTA
CAGTCTGCTGGAGATGACAGAGTACTTGTAATGGGTGCAACTAATAGGCCACAAGAGCTTGATGAGGCTG
TTCTCAGGCGTTTCATCAAACGGGTATATGTGTCTTTACCAAATGAGGAGACAAGACTACTTTTGCTTAA
AAATCTGTTATGTAAACAAGGAAGTCCATTGACCCAAAAAGAACTAGCACAACTTGCTAGAATGACTGAT
GGATACTCAGGAAGTGACCTAACAGCTTTGGCAAAAGATGCAGCACTGGGTCCTATCCGAGAACTAAAAC
CAGAACAGGTGAAGAATATGTCTGCCAGTGAGATGAGAAATATTCGATTATCTGACTTCACTGAATCCTT
GAAAAAAATAAAACGCAGCGTCAGCCCTCAAACTTTAGAAGCGTACATACGTTGGAACAAGGACTTTGGA
GATACCACTGTTTAAGGAAATACCTTTGTAAACCTGCAGAACATTTTACTTAAAAGAGGAAACACAAGAT
CCCCCGGGCTGCAGGAATTCGATATCAAGCTTATCGATACCGTCGACCTCGAGGGGGGGCCCGGTACCTT
AATTAATTAAGGTACCAGGTAAGTGTACCCAATTCGCCCTATAGTGAGTCGTATTACAATTCACTCGATC
GCCCTTCCCAACAGTTGCGCAGCCTGAATGGCGAATGGAGATCCAATTTTTAAGTGTATAATGTGTTAAA
CTACTGATTCTAATTGTTTGTGTATTTTAGATTCACAGTCCCAAGGCTCATTTCAGGCCCCTCAGTCCTC
ACAGTCTGTTCATGATCATAATCAGCCATACCACATTTGTAGAGGTTTTACTTGCTTTAAAAAACCTCCC
ACACCTCCCCCTGAACCTGAAACATAAAATGAATGCAATTGTTGTTGTTAACTTGTTTATTGCAGCTTAT
AATGGTTACAAATAAAGCAATAGCATCACAAATTTCACAAATAAAGCATTTTTTTCACTGCATTCTAGTT
GTGGTTTGTCCAAACTCATCAATGTATCTTAACGCGTAAATTGTAAGCGTTAATATTTTGTTAAAATTCG
CGTTAAATTTTTGTTAAATCAGCTCATTTTTTAACCAATAGGCCGAAATCGGCAAAATCCCTTATAAATC
AAAAGAATAGACCGAGATAGGGT
[37 nt withheld, positions 3174-3210]
AAAGAACGTGGACTCCAACGTCAAAGG
[49 nt withheld, positions 3238-3286]
T
[91 nt withheld, positions 3288-3378]
G
[124 nt withheld, positions 3380-3503]
CAGGTGGCACTTTTCGGGGAAATGTGCGCGGAACCCCTATTTGTTTATTTTTCTAAATACATTCAAATAT
GTATCCGCTCATGAGACAATAACCCTGATAAATGCTTCAATAATATTGAAAAAGGAAGAATCCTGAGGCG
GAAAGAACCAGCTGTGGAATGTGTGTCAGTTAGGGTGTGGAAAGTCCCCAGGCTCCCCAGCAGGCAGAAG
TATGCAAAGCATGCATCTCAATTAGTCAGCAACCAGGTGTGGAAAGTCCCCAGGCTCCCCAGCAGGCAGA
AGTATGCAAAGCATGCATCTCAATTAGTCAGCAACCATAGTCCCGCCCCTAACTCCGCCCATCCCGCCCC
TAACTCCGCCCAGTTCCGCCCATTCTCCGCCCCATGGCTGACTAATTTTTTTTATTTATGCAGAGGCCGA
GGCCGCCTCGGCCTCTGAGCTATTCCAGAAGTAGTGAGGAGGCTTTTTTGGAGGCCTAGGCTTTTGCAAA
GATCGATCAAGAGACAGGATGAGGATCGTTTCGCATGATTGAACAAGATGGATTGCACGCAGGTTCTCCG
GCCGCTTGGGTGGAGAGGCTATTCGGCTATGACTGGGCACAACAGACAATCGGCTGCTCTGATGCCGCCG
TGTTCCGGCTGTCAGCGCAGGGGCGCCCGGTTCTTTTTGTCAAGACCGACCTGTCCGGTGCCCTGAATGA
ACTGCAAGACGAGGCAGCGCGGCTATCGTGGCTGGCCACGACGGGCGTTCCTTGCGCAGCTGTGCTCGAC
GTTGTCACTGAAGCGGGAAGGGACTGGCTGCTATTGGGCGAAGTGCCGGGGCAGGATCTCCTGTCATCTC
ACCTTGCTCCTGCCGAGAAAGTATCCATCATGGCTGATGCAATGCGGCGGCTGCATACGCTTGATCCGGC
TACCTGCCCATTCGACCACCAAGCGAAACATCGCATCGAGCGAGCACGTACTCGGATGGAAGCCGGTCTT
GTCGATCAGGATGATCTGGACGAAGAACATCAGGGGCTCGCGCCAGCCGAACTGTTCGCCAGGCTCAAGG
CGAGCATGCCCGACGGCGAGGATCTCGTCGTGACCCATGGCGATGCCTGCTTGCCGAATATCATGGTGGA
AAATGGCCGCTTTTCTGGATTCATCGACTGTGGCCGGCTGGGTGTGGCGGACCGCTATCAGGACATAGCG
TTGGCTACCCGTGATATTGCTGAAGAACTTGGCGGCGAATGGGCTGACCGCTTCCTCGTGCTTTACGGTA
TCGCCGCTCCCGATTCGCAGCGCATCGCCTTCTATCGCCTTCTTGACGAGTTCTTCTGAGCGGGACTCTG
GGGTTCGAAATGACCGACCAAGCGACGCCCAACCTGCCATCACGAGATTTCGATTCCACCGCCGCCTTCT
ATGAAAGGTTGGGCTTCGGAATCGTTTTCCGGGACGCCGGCTGGATGATCCTCCAGCGCGGGGATCTCAT
GCTGGAGTTCTTCGCCCACCCTAGGGGGAGGCTAACTGAAACACGGAAGGAGACAATACCGGAAGGAACC
CGCGCTATGACGGCAATAAAAAGACAGAATAAAACGCACGGTGTTGGGTCGTTTGTTCATAAACGCGGGG
TTCGGTCCCAGGGCTGGCACTCTGTCGATACCCCACCGAGACCCCATTGGGGCCAATACGCCCGCGTTTC
TTCCTTTTCCCCACCCCACCCCCCAAGTTCGGGTGAAGGCCCAGGGCTCGCAGCCAACGTCGGGGCGGCA
GGCCCTGCCATAGCCTCAGGTTACTCATATATACTTTAGATTGATTTAAAACTTCATTTTTAATTTAAAA
GGATCTAGGTGAAGATCCTTTTTGATAATCTCATGACCAAAATCCCTTAACGTGAGTTTTCGTTCCACTG
AGCGTCAGACCCCGTAGAAAAGATCAAAGGATCTTCTTGAGATCCTTTTTTTCTGCGCGTAATCTGCTGC
TTGCAAACAAAAAAACCACCGCTACCAGCGGTGGTTTGTTTGCCGGATCAAGAGCTACCAACTCTTTTTC
CGAAGGTAACTGGCTTCAGCAGAGCGCAGATACCAAATACTGTTCTTCTAGTGTAGCCGTAGTTAGGCCA
CCACTTCAAGAACTCTGTAGCACCGCCTACATACCTCGCTCTGCTAATCCTGTTACCAGTGGCTGCTGCC
AGTGGCGATAAGTCGTGTCTTACCGGGTTGGACTCAAGACGATAGTTACCGGATAAGGCGCAGCGGTCGG
GCTGAACGGGGGGTTCGTGCACACAGCCCAGCTTGGAGCGAACGACCTACACCGAACTGAGATACCTACA
GCGTGAGCTATGAGAAAGCGCCACGCTTCCCGAAGGGAGAAAGGCGGACAGGTATCCGGTAAGCGGCAGG
GTCGGAACAGGAGAGCGCACGAGGGAGCTTCCAGGGGGAAACGCCTGGTATCTTTATAGTCCTGTCGGGT
TTCGCCACCTCTGACTTGAGCGTCGATTTTTGTGATGCTCGTCAGGGGGGCGGAGCCTATGGAAAAACGC
CAGCAACGCGGCCTTTTTACGGTTCCTGGCCTTTTGCTGGCCTTTTGCTCACATGTTCTTTCCTGCGTTA
TCCCCTGATTCTGTGGATAACCGTATTACCGCCATGCATTAGTTATTAATAGTAATCAATTACGGGGTCA
TTAGTTCATAGCCCATATATGGAGTTCCG
