>Addgene plasmid #89321 | pCMV-Tag/WT M1 | addgene partial sequence | sequence record 176896 | CMV-F 5'-CGCAAATGGGCGGTAGGCGTG-3'
AGCTGGTTTAGTGAACCGTCAGATCCGCTAGCGATTACGCCAAGCTCGAAATTAACCCTCACTAAAGGGA
ACAAAAGCTGGAGTCGCGGCGGCGGCAGTGAGAGGCCACCATGAATTCTCCGGGTGGACGAGGGAAGAAG
AAAGGCTCCGGCGGCGCCAGCAACCCGGTGCCTCCCAGGCCTCCGCCCCCTTGCCTGGCCCCCGCCCCTC
CCGCCGCCGGGCCGGCCCCTCCGCCCGAGTCGCCGCATAAGCGGAACCTGTACTATTTCTCCTACCCGCT
GTTTGTAGGCTTCGCGCTGCTGCGTTTGGTCGCCTTCCACCTGGGGCTCCTCTTCGTGTGGCTCTGCCAG
CGCTTCTCCCGCGCCCTCATGGCAGCCAAGAGGAGCTCCGGGGCCGCGCCAGCACCTGCCTCGGCCTCGG
CCCCGGCGCCGGTGCCGGGCGGCGAGGCCGAGCGCGTCCGAGTCTTCCACAAACAGGCCTTCGAGTACAT
CTCCATTGCCCTGCGCATCGATGAGGATGAGAAAGCAGGACAGAAGGAGCAAGCTGTGGAATGGTATAAG
AAAGGTATTGAAGAACTGGAAAAAGGAATAGCTGTTATAGTTACAGGACAAGGTGAACAGTGTGAAAGAG
CTAGACGCCTTCAAGCTAAAATGATGACTAATTTGGTTATGGCCAAGGACCGCTTACAACTTCTAGAGAA
GATGCAACCAGTTTTGCCATTTTCCAAGTCACAAACGGACGTCTATAATGACAGTACTAA
