>Addgene plasmid #89321 | pCMV-Tag/WT M1 | addgene partial sequence | sequence record 176898 | Addgene Partial NGS Result
GAGGAGCTCCGGGGCCGCGCCAGCACCTGCCTCGGCCTCGGCCCCGGCGCCGGTGCCGGGCGGCGAGGCC
GAGCGCGTCCGAGTCTTCCACAAACAGGCCTTCGAGTACATCTCCATTGCCCTGCGCATCGATGAGGATG
AGAAAGCAGGACAGAAGGAGCAAGCTGTGGAATGGTATAAGAAAGGTATTGAAGAACTGGAAAAAGGAAT
AGCTGTTATAGTTACAGGACAAGGTGAACAGTGTGAAAGAGCTAGACGCCTTCAAGCTAAAATGATGACT
AATTTGGTTATGGCCAAGGACCGCTTACAACTTCTAGAGAAGATGCAACCAGTTTTGCCATTTTCCAAGT
CACAAACGGACGTCTATAATGACAGTACTAACTTGGCATGCCGCAATGGACATCTCCAGTCAGAAAGTGG
AGCTGTTCCAAAAAGAAAAGACCCCTTAACACACACTAGTAATTCACTGCCTCGTTCAAAAACAGTTATG
AAAACTGGATCTGCAGGCCTTTCAGGCCACCATAGAGCACCTAGTTACAGTGGTTTATCCATGGTTTCTG
GAGTGAAACAGGGATCTGGTCCTGCTCCTACCACTCATAAGGGTACTCCGAAAACAAATAGGACAAATAA
ACCTTCTACCCCTACAACTGCTACTCGTAAGAAAAAAGACTTGAAGAATTTTAGGAATGTGGACAGCAAC
CTTGCTAACCTTATAATGAATGAAATTGTGGACAATGGAACAGCTGTTAAATTTGATGATATAGCTGGTC
AAGACTTGGCAAAACAAGCATTGCAAGAAATTGTTATTCTTCCTTCTCTGAGGCCTGAGTTGTTCACAGG
GCTTAGAGCTCCTGCCAGAGGGCTGTTACTCTTTGGTCCACCTGGGAATGGGAAGACAATGCTGGCTAAA
GCAGTAGCTGCAGAATCGAATGCAACCTTCTTTAATATAAGTGCTGCAAGTTTAACTTCAAAATACGTGG
GAGAAGGAGAGAAATTGGTGAGGGCTCTTTTTGCTGTGGCTCGAGAACTTCAACCTTCTATAATTTTTAT
AGATGAAGTTGATAGCCTTTTGTGTGAAAGAAGAGAAGGGGAGCACGATGCTAGTAGACGCCTAAAAACT
GAATTTCTAATAGAATTTGATGGTGTACAGTCTGCTGGAGATGACAGAGTACTTGTAATGGGTGCAACTA
ATAGGCCACAAGAGCTTGATGAGGCTGTTCTCAGGCGTTTCATCAAACGGGTATATGTGTCTTTACCAAA
TGAGGAGACAAGACTACTTTTGCTTAAAAATCTGTTATGTAAACAAGGAAGTCCATTGACCCAAAAAGAA
CTAGCACAACTTGCTAGAATGACTGATGGATACTCAGGAAGTGACCTAACAGCTTTGGCAAAAGATGCAG
CACTGGGTCCTATCCGAGAACTAAAACCAGAACAGGTGAAGAATATGTCTGCCAGTGAGATGAGAAATAT
TCGATTATCTGACTTCACTGAATCCTTGAAAAAAATAAAACGCAGCGTCAGCCCTCAAACTTTAGAAGCG
TACATACGTTGGAACAAGGACTTTGGAGATACCACTGTTTAAGGAAATACCTTTGTAAACCTGCAGAACA
TTTTACTTAAAAGAGGAAACACAAGATCCCCCGGGCTGCAGGAATTCGATATCAAGCTTATCGATACCGT
CGACCTCGAGGGGGGGCCCGGTACCTTAATTAATTAAGGTACCAGGTAAGTGTACCCAATTCGCCCTATA
GTGAGTCGTATTACAATTCACTCGATCGCCCTTCCCAACAGTTGCGCAGCCTGAATGGCGAATGGAGATC
CAATTTTTAAGTGTATAATGTGTTAAACTACTGATTCTAATTGTTTGTGTATTTTAGATTCACAGTCCCA
AGGCTCATTTCAGGCCCCTCAGTCCTCACAGTCTGTTCATGATCATAATCAGCCATACCACATTTGTAGA
GGTTTTACTTGCTTTAAAAAACCTCCCACACCTCCCCCTGAACCTGAAACATAAAATGAATGCAATTGTT
GTTGTTAACTTGTTTATTGCAGCTTATAATGGTTACAAATAAAGCAATAGCATCACAAATTTCACAAATA
AAGCATTTTTTTCACTGCATTCTAGTTGTGGTTTGTCCAAACTCATCAATGTATCTTAACGCGTAAATTG
TAAGCGTTAATATTTTGTTAAAATTCGCGTTAAATTTTTGTTAAATCAGCTCATTTTTTAACCAATAGGC
CGAAATCGGCAAAATCCCTTATAAATCAAAAGAATAGACCGAGATAGGGT
[37 nt withheld, positions 2291-2327]
AAAGAACGTGGACTCCAACGTCAAAGG
[49 nt withheld, positions 2355-2403]
T
[91 nt withheld, positions 2405-2495]
G
[124 nt withheld, positions 2497-2620]
CAGGTGGCACTTTTCGGGGAAATGTGCGCGGAACCCCTATTTGTTTATTTTTCTAAATACATTCAAATAT
GTATCCGCTCATGAGACAATAACCCTGATAAATGCTTCAATAATATTGAAAAAGGAAGAATCCTGAGGCG
GAAAGAACCAGCTGTGGAATGTGTGTCAGTTAGGGTGTGGAAAGTCCCCAGGCTCCCCAGCAGGCAGAAG
TATGCAAAGCATGCATCTCAATTAGTCAGCAACCAGGTGTGGAAAGTCCCCAGGCTCCCCAGCAGGCAGA
AGTATGCAAAGCATGCATCTCAATTAGTCAGCAACCATAGTCCCGCCCCTAACTCCGCCCATCCCGCCCC
TAACTCCGCCCAGTTCCGCCCATTCTCCGCCCCATGGCTGACTAATTTTTTTTATTTATGCAGAGGCCGA
GGCCGCCTCGGCCTCTGAGCTATTCCAGAAGTAGTGAGGAGGCTTTTTTGGAGGCCTAGGCTTTTGCAAA
GATCGATCAAGAGACAGGATGAGGATCGTTTCGCATGATTGAACAAGATGGATTGCACGCAGGTTCTCCG
GCCGCTTGGGTGGAGAGGCTATTCGGCTATGACTGGGCACAACAGACAATCGGCTGCTCTGATGCCGCCG
TGTTCCGGCTGTCAGCGCAGGGGCGCCCGGTTCTTTTTGTCAAGACCGACCTGTCCGGTGCCCTGAATGA
ACTGCAAGACGAGGCAGCGCGGCTATCGTGGCTGGCCACGACGGGCGTTCCTTGCGCAGCTGTGCTCGAC
GTTGTCACTGAAGCGGGAAGGGACTGGCTGCTATTGGGCGAAGTGCCGGGGCAGGATCTCCTGTCATCTC
ACCTTGCTCCTGCCGAGAAAGTATCCATCATGGCTGATGCAATGCGGCGGCTGCATACGCTTGATCCGGC
TACCTGCCCATTCGACCACCAAGCGAAACATCGCATCGAGCGAGCACGTACTCGGATGGAAGCCGGTCTT
GTCGATCAGGATGATCTGGACGAAGAACATCAGGGGCTCGCGCCAGCCGAACTGTTCGCCAGGCTCAAGG
CGAGCATGCCCGACGGCGAGGATCTCGTCGTGACCCATGGCGATGCCTGCTTGCCGAATATCATGGTGGA
AAATGGCCGCTTTTCTGGATTCATCGACTGTGGCCGGCTGGGTGTGGCGGACCGCTATCAGGACATAGCG
TTGGCTACCCGTGATATTGCTGAAGAACTTGGCGGCGAATGGGCTGACCGCTTCCTCGTGCTTTACGGTA
TCGCCGCTCCCGATTCGCAGCGCATCGCCTTCTATCGCCTTCTTGACGAGTTCTTCTGAGCGGGACTCTG
GGGTTCGAAATGACCGACCAAGCGACGCCCAACCTGCCATCACGAGATTTCGATTCCACCGCCGCCTTCT
ATGAAAGGTTGGGCTTCGGAATCGTTTTCCGGGACGCCGGCTGGATGATCCTCCAGCGCGGGGATCTCAT
GCTGGAGTTCTTCGCCCACCCTAGGGGGAGGCTAACTGAAACACGGAAGGAGACAATACCGGAAGGAACC
CGCGCTATGACGGCAATAAAAAGACAGAATAAAACGCACGGTGTTGGGTCGTTTGTTCATAAACGCGGGG
TTCGGTCCCAGGGCTGGCACTCTGTCGATACCCCACCGAGACCCCATTGGGGCCAATACGCCCGCGTTTC
TTCCTTTTCCCCACCCCACCCCCCAAGTTCGGGTGAAGGCCCAGGGCTCGCAGCCAACGTCGGGGCGGCA
GGCCCTGCCATAGCCTCAGGTTACTCATATATACTTTAGATTGATTTAAAACTTCATTTTTAATTTAAAA
GGATCTAGGTGAAGATCCTTTTTGATAATCTCATGACCAAAATCCCTTAACGTGAGTTTTCGTTCCACTG
AGCGTCAGACCCCGTAGAAAAGATCAAAGGATCTTCTTGAGATCCTTTTTTTCTGCGCGTAATCTGCTGC
TTGCAAACAAAAAAACCACCGCTACCAGCGGTGGTTTGTTTGCCGGATCAAGAGCTACCAACTCTTTTTC
CGAAGGTAACTGGCTTCAGCAGAGCGCAGATACCAAATACTGTTCTTCTAGTGTAGCCGTAGTTAGGCCA
CCACTTCAAGAACTCTGTAGCACCGCCTACATACCTCGCTCTGCTAATCCTGTTACCAGTGGCTGCTGCC
AGTGGCGATAAGTCGTGTCTTACCGGGTTGGACTCAAGACGATAGTTACCGGATAAGGCGCAGCGGTCGG
GCTGAACGGGGGGTTCGTGCACACAGCCCAGCTTGGAGCGAACGACCTACACCGAACTGAGATACCTACA
GCGTGAGCTATGAGAAAGCGCCACGCTTCCCGAAGGGAGAAAGGCGGACAGGTATCCGGTAAGCGGCAGG
GTCGGAACAGGAGAGCGCACGAGGGAGCTTCCAGGGGGAAACGCCTGGTATCTTTATAGTCCTGTCGGGT
TTCGCCACCTCTGACTTGAGCGTCGATTTTTGTGATGCTCGTCAGGGGGGCGGAGCCTATGGAAAAACGC
CAGCAACGCGGCCTTTTTACGGTTCCTGGCCTTTTGCTGGCCTTTTGCTCACATGTTCTTTCCTGCGTTA
TCCCCTGATTCTGTGGATAACCGTATTACCGCCATGCATTAGTTATTAATAGTAATCAATTACGGGGTCA
TTAGTTCATAGCCCATATATGGAGTTCCGCGTTACATAACTTACGGTAAATGGCCCGCCTGGCTGACCGC
CCAACGACCCCCGCCCATTGACGTCAATAATGACGTATGTTCCCATAGTAACGCCAATAGGGACTTTCCA
TTGACGTCAATGGGTGGAGTATTTACGGTAAACTGCCCACTTGGCAGTACATCAAGTGTATCATATGCCA
AGTACGCCCCCTATTGACGTCAATGACGGTAAATGGCCCGCCTGGCATTATGCCCAGTACATGACCTTAT
GGGACTTTCCTACTTGGCAGTACATCTACGTATTAGTCATCGCTATTACCATGGTGATGCGGTTTTGGCA
GTACATCAATGGGCGTGGATAGCGGTTTGACTCACGGGGATTTCCAAGTCTCCACCCCATTGACGTCAAT
GGGAGTTTGTTTTGGCACCAAAATCAACGGGACTTTCCAAAATGTCGTAACAACTCCGCCCCATTGACGC
AAATGGGCGGTAGGCGTGTACGGTGGGAGGTCTATATAAGCAGAGCTGGTTTAGTGAACCGTCAGATCCG
CTAGCGATTACGCCAAGCTCGAAATTAACCCTCACTAAAGGGAACAAAAGCTGGAGTCGCGGCGGCGGCA
GTGAGAGGCCACCATGAATTCTCCGGGTGGACGAGGGAAGAAGAAAGGCTCCGGCGGCGCCAGCAACCCG
GTGCCTCCCAGGCCTCCGCCCCCTTGCCTGGCCCCCGCCCCTCCCGCCGCCGGGCCGGCCCCTCCGCC
